Addgene plasmid #244971: pRRL_SFFVp-EGFP
Purpose: Express EGFP under SFFV promoter. Xho I-SFFVp-AgeI-EGFP.
Depositing lab: Xinnan Wang. Depositing organization: Stanford University. Publication: Human stem cell-specific epigenetic signatures control transgene expression. Kwak CS, Oflaz FE, Qiu J, Wang X. Biochim Biophys Acta Gene Regul Mech. 2024 Dec;1867(4):195063. doi: 10.1016/j.bbagrm.2024.195063. Epub 2024 Oct 20. PubMed 39437851.
Backbone
  Vector backbone: pRRL
  Total vector size (bp): 7268
  Vector type: Mammalian Expression, Lentiviral
Growth in bacteria
  Bacterial resistance: Ampicillin, 100 μg/mL
  Growth temperature: 37°C
  Growth strain: NEB Stable
  Copy number: High Copy
Gene/Insert
  Gene/Insert name: SFFVp-EGFP
  Species: H. sapiens (human)
  Insert size (bp): 1137
  Promoter: SFFV
  Tag / fusion protein: EGFP (C terminal on insert)
  Cloning method: Gibson Cloning
  Sequencing primers: 5′ tatcgatcacgagactagccgtaacgccattttgcaaggcatg; 3′ ctcaccatggtggcgacccgggcgactcagtctg
Resource information
  A portion of this plasmid was derived from a plasmid made by: pHR vector containing SFFV promoter was a gift from Alice Y. Ting (Stanford University) and this was for amplification of SFFV promoter.
Terms and licenses: Academic/Nonprofit Terms; Industry Terms: Not Available to Industry
How to cite: pRRL_SFFVp-EGFP was a gift from Xinnan Wang (Addgene plasmid # 244971 ; http://n2t.net/addgene:244971 ; RRID:Addgene_244971)
