[The description below was written by a language model from this plasmid's Addgene catalogue record and pLannotate feature annotations shown in this document.]
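Description:
pRRL_SFFVp-EGFP is a third-generation, self-inactivating HIV-1-based lentiviral transfer plasmid of about 7.3 kb, built on the pRRL backbone for EGFP expression in mammalian cells. It is propagated in E. coli through a high-copy ColE1/pUC-type origin with ampicillin selection (AmpR, β-lactamase). The backbone also carries an f1 origin, an SV40 origin and poly(A) signal downstream of the viral cassette, and remnants of a cloning-vector lac region (lacZα and lacI fragments, lac promoter/operator, T7 and T3 promoters) that play no role in the payload.

The viral genome is transcribed in packaging cells from a chimeric RSV promoter fused to a truncated 5' LTR, which makes genomic RNA production independent of Tat. It contains the Ψ packaging signal extending into a gag fragment, the Rev response element for Rev-dependent nuclear export of the full-length RNA, and the cPPT/CTS, which aids nuclear import of the reverse-transcribed genome. The internal expression unit consists of the spleen focus-forming virus (SFFV) LTR promoter driving EGFP, followed by WPRE to enhance transcript stability and expression. It is closed by a ΔU3 3' LTR, so that after integration the viral LTR promoter activity is lost and expression comes from SFFV alone. According to the record, the promoter is flanked by XhoI and AgeI sites, an arrangement that suits promoter exchange. The catalogue lists EGFP as a C-terminal tag, but the feature table shows no partner coding sequence, so EGFP is simply the reporter. There is no mammalian selection marker. The associated publication concerns epigenetic control of transgene expression in human stem cells, which suggests use as a fluorescent reporter of SFFV promoter activity or silencing after transduction.
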