Features (pLannotate 1.2.2; 25 found; start..end, strand, type, name):
      8..234     +  promoter       RSV promoter: Rous sarcoma virus enhancer/promoter
    235..415     +  LTR            5' LTR (truncated): truncated 5' long terminal repeat (LTR) from HIV-1
    462..587     +  misc_feature   HIV-1 Ψ: packaging signal of human immunodeficiency virus type 1
    571..934     +  CDS            HIV-1 gag (fragment): gag protein from human immunodeficiency virus 1; gag
   1080..1313    +  misc_feature   RRE: The Rev response element (RRE) of HIV-1 allows for Rev-dependent mRNA export from the nucleus to the cytoplasm.
   1690..1790    +  CDS            Rev (fragment): human immunodeficiency virus 1 (HIV-1) Rev protein; rev; enhances nuclear export of unspliced and incompletely spliced viral mRNAs
   1809..1926    +  misc_feature   cPPT/CTS: central polypurine tract and central termination sequence of HIV-1
   1946..2353    +  promoter       SFFV promoter: spleen focus-forming virus long terminal repeat (LTR) promoter
   2362..3081    +  CDS            EGFP: the original enhanced GFP (Yang et al., 1996) mammalian codon-optimized
   3124..3712    +  misc_feature   WPRE: woodchuck hepatitis virus posttranscriptional regulatory element
   3729..3797    +  CDS            nef (fragment): NEF_HV1Z2 - Experimental evidence at protein level: Swiss-Prot protein existence level 1. Extracellular Nef protein targets CD4(+) T-lymphocytes for apoptosis by interacting with CXCR4 surface receptors. From Human immunodeficiency virus type 1 group M subtype D (isolate Z2/CDC-Z34) (HIV-1).
   3799..4032    +  LTR            3' LTR (ΔU3): self-inactivating 3' long terminal repeat (LTR) from HIV-1
   4104..4225    +  polyA_signal   SV40 poly(A) signal: SV40 polyadenylation signal
   4265..4400    +  rep_origin     SV40 ori: SV40 origin of replication
   4421..4439    -  promoter       T7 promoter: promoter for bacteriophage T7 RNA polymerase
   4447..4602    +  CDS            lacZα (fragment): LacZα fragment of β-galactosidase; lacZ fragment
   4607..5035    +  rep_origin     f1 ori (sequence partly withheld): f1 bacteriophage origin of replication; arrow indicates direction of (+) strand synthesis
   5088..5192    +  promoter       AmpR promoter: bla
   5193..6053    +  CDS            AmpR: β-lactamase; bla; confers resistance to ampicillin, carbenicillin, and related antibiotics
   6224..6812    +  rep_origin     ori: high-copy-number ColE1/pMB1/pBR322/pUC origin of replication
   6995..7087    +  CDS            lacI (fragment): lac repressor; lacI; The lac repressor binds to the lac operator to inhibit transcription in E. coli. This inhibition can be relieved by adding lactose or isopropyl-β-D-thiogalactopyranoside (IPTG).
   7100..7121    +  protein_bind   CAP binding site: CAP binding activates transcription in the presence of cAMP. E. coli catabolite activator protein
   7136..7166    +  promoter       lac promoter: promoter for the E. coli lac operon
   7174..7190    +  protein_bind   lac operator: The lac repressor binds to the lac operator to inhibit transcription in E. coli. This inhibition can be relieved by adding lactose or isopropyl-β-D-thiogalactopyranoside (IPTG). lac repressor encoded by lacI
   7235..7253    +  promoter       T3 promoter: promoter for bacteriophage T3 RNA polymerase
>Addgene plasmid #244971 | pRRL_SFFVp-EGFP | addgene full sequence | sequence record 486779 | Addgene NGS Result
AGCTTAATGTAGTCTTATGCAATACTCTTGTAGTCTTGCAACATGGTAACGATGAGTTAGCAACATGCCT
TACAAGGAGAGAAAAAGCACCGTGCATGCCGATTGGTGGAAGTAAGGTGGTACGATCGTGCCTTATTAGG
AAGGCAACAGACGGGTCTGACATGGATTGGACGAACCACTGAATTGCCGCATTGCAGAGATATTGTATTT
AAGTGCCTAGCTCGATACATAAACGGGTCTCTCTGGTTAGACCAGATCTGAGCCTGGGAGCTCTCTGGCT
AACTAGGGAACCCACTGCTTAAGCCTCAATAAAGCTTGCCTTGAGTGCTTCAAGTAGTGTGTGCCCGTCT
GTTGTGTGACTCTGGTAACTAGAGATCCCTCAGACCCTTTTAGTCAGTGTGGAAAATCTCTAGCAGTGGC
GCCCGAACAGGGACTTGAAAGCGAAAGGGAAACCAGAGGAGCTCTCTCGACGCAGGACTCGGCTTGCTGA
AGCGCGCACGGCAAGAGGCGAGGGGCGGCGACTGGTGAGTACGCCAAAAATTTTGACTAGCGGAGGCTAG
AAGGAGAGAGATGGGTGCGAGAGCGTCAGTATTAAGCGGGGGAGAATTAGATCGCGATGGGAAAAAATTC
GGTTAAGGCCAGGGGGAAAGAAAAAATATAAATTAAAACATATAGTATGGGCAAGCAGGGAGCTAGAACG
ATTCGCAGTTAATCCTGGCCTGTTAGAAACATCAGAAGGCTGTAGACAAATACTGGGACAGCTACAACCA
TCCCTTCAGACAGGATCAGAAGAACTTAGATCATTATATAATACAGTAGCAACCCTCTATTGTGTGCATC
AAAGGATAGAGATAAAAGACACCAAGGAAGCTTTAGACAAGATAGAGGAAGAGCAAAACAAAAGTAAGAC
CACCGCACAGCAAGCGGCCGCTGATCTTCAGACCTGGAGGAGGAGATATGAGGGACAATTGGAGAAGTGA
ATTATATAAATATAAAGTAGTAAAAATTGAACCATTAGGAGTAGCACCCACCAAGGCAAAGAGAAGAGTG
GTGCAGAGAGAAAAAAGAGCAGTGGGAATAGGAGCTTTGTTCCTTGGGTTCTTGGGAGCAGCAGGAAGCA
CTATGGGCGCAGCGTCAATGACGCTGACGGTACAGGCCAGACAATTATTGTCTGGTATAGTGCAGCAGCA
GAACAATTTGCTGAGGGCTATTGAGGCGCAACAGCATCTGTTGCAACTCACAGTCTGGGGCATCAAGCAG
CTCCAGGCAAGAATCCTGGCTGTGGAAAGATACCTAAAGGATCAACAGCTCCTGGGGATTTGGGGTTGCT
CTGGAAAACTCATTTGCACCACTGCTGTGCCTTGGAATGCTAGTTGGAGTAATAAATCTCTGGAACAGAT
TTGGAATCACACGACCTGGATGGAGTGGGACAGAGAAATTAACAATTACACAAGCTTAATACACTCCTTA
ATTGAAGAATCGCAAAACCAGCAAGAAAAGAATGAACAAGAATTATTGGAATTAGATAAATGGGCAAGTT
TGTGGAATTGGTTTAACATAACAAATTGGCTGTGGTATATAAAATTATTCATAATGATAGTAGGAGGCTT
GGTAGGTTTAAGAATAGTTTTTGCTGTACTTTCTATAGTGAATAGAGTTAGGCAGGGATATTCACCATTA
TCGTTTCAGACCCACCTCCCAACCCCGAGGGGACCCGACAGGCCCGAAGGAATAGAAGAAGAAGGTGGAG
AGAGAGACAGAGACAGATCCATTCGATTAGTGAACGGATCTCGACGGTATCGGTTAACTTTTAAAAGAAA
AGGGGGGATTGGGGGGTACAGTGCAGGGGAAAGAATAGTAGACATAATAGCAACAGACATACAAACTAAA
GAATTACAAAAACAAATTACAAAAATTCAAAATTTTATCGATCACGAGACTAGCCGTAACGCCATTTTGC
AAAGCATGGAAAAATACCAAACCAAGAATAGAGAAGTTCAGATCAAGGGCGGGTACATGAAAATAGCTAA
CGTTGGGCCAAACAGGATATCTGCGGTGAGCAGTTTCGGCCCCGGCCCGGGGCCAAGAACAGATGGTCAC
CGCAGTTTCGGCCCCGGCCCGAGGCCAAGAACAGATGGTCCCCAGATATGGCCCAACCCTCAGCAGTTTC
TTAAGACCCATCAGATGTTTCCAGGCTCCCCCAAGGACCTGAAATGACCCTGCGCCTTATTTGAATTAAC
CAATCAGCCTGCTTCTCGCTTCTGTTCGCGCGCTTCTGCTTCCCGAGCTCTATAAAAGAGCTCACAACCC
CTCACTCGGCGCGCCAGTCCTCCGACAGACTGAGTCGCCCGGGTCGCCACCATGGTGAGCAAGGGCGAGG
AGCTGTTCACCGGGGTGGTGCCCATCCTGGTCGAGCTGGACGGCGACGTAAACGGCCACAAGTTCAGCGT
GTCCGGCGAGGGCGAGGGCGATGCCACCTACGGCAAGCTGACCCTGAAGTTCATCTGCACCACCGGCAAG
CTGCCCGTGCCCTGGCCCACCCTCGTGACCACCCTGACCTACGGCGTGCAGTGCTTCAGCCGCTACCCCG
ACCACATGAAGCAGCACGACTTCTTCAAGTCCGCCATGCCCGAAGGCTACGTCCAGGAGCGCACCATCTT
CTTCAAGGACGACGGCAACTACAAGACCCGCGCCGAGGTGAAGTTCGAGGGCGACACCCTGGTGAACCGC
ATCGAGCTGAAGGGCATCGACTTCAAGGAGGACGGCAACATCCTGGGGCACAAGCTGGAGTACAACTACA
ACAGCCACAACGTCTATATCATGGCCGACAAGCAGAAGAACGGCATCAAGGTGAACTTCAAGATCCGCCA
CAACATCGAGGACGGCAGCGTGCAGCTCGCCGACCACTACCAGCAGAACACCCCCATCGGCGACGGCCCC
GTGCTGCTGCCCGACAACCACTACCTGAGCACCCAGTCCGCCCTGAGCAAAGACCCCAACGAGAAGCGCG
ATCACATGGTCCTGCTGGAGTTCGTGACCGCCGCCGGGATCACTCTCGGCATGGACGAGCTGTACAAGTA
AAGGGCGAATTCCAGCACACTGGCGGCCGTTACTAGTGTCGACAATCAACCTCTGGATTACAAAATTTGT
GAAAGATTGACTGGTATTCTTAACTATGTTGCTCCTTTTACGCTATGTGGATACGCTGCTTTAATGCCTT
TGTATCATGCTATTGCTTCCCGTATGGCTTTCATTTTCTCCTCCTTGTATAAATCCTGGTTGCTGTCTCT
TTATGAGGAGTTGTGGCCCGTTGTCAGGCAACGTGGCGTGGTGTGCACTGTGTTTGCTGACGCAACCCCC
ACTGGTTGGGGCATTGCCACCACCTGTCAGCTCCTTTCCGGGACTTTCGCTTTCCCCCTCCCTATTGCCA
CGGCGGAACTCATCGCCGCCTGCCTTGCCCGCTGCTGGACAGGGGCTCGGCTGTTGGGCACTGACAATTC
CGTGGTGTTGTCGGGGAAGCTGACGTCCTTTCCATGGCTGCTCGCCTGTGTTGCCACCTGGATTCTGCGC
GGGACGTCCTTCTGCTACGTCCCTTCGGCCCTCAATCCAGCGGACCTTCCTTCCCGCGGCCTGCTGCCGG
CTCTGCGGCCTCTTCCGCGTCTTCGCCTTCGCCCTCAGACGAGTCGGATCTCCCTTTGGGCCGCCTCCCC
GCCTGGAATTCGAGCTCGGTACCTTTAAGACCAATGACTTACAAGGCAGCTGTAGATCTTAGCCACTTTT
TAAAAGAAAAGGGGGGACTGGAAGGGCTAATTCACTCCCAACGAAGACAAGATCTGCTTTTTGCTTGTAC
TGGGTCTCTCTGGTTAGACCAGATCTGAGCCTGGGAGCTCTCTGGCTAACTAGGGAACCCACTGCTTAAG
CCTCAATAAAGCTTGCCTTGAGTGCTTCAAGTAGTGTGTGCCCGTCTGTTGTGTGACTCTGGTAACTAGA
GATCCCTCAGACCCTTTTAGTCAGTGTGGAAAATCTCTAGCAGTAGTAGTTCATGTCATCTTATTATTCA
GTATTTATAACTTGCAAAGAAATGAATATCAGAGAGTGAGAGGAACTTGTTTATTGCAGCTTATAATGGT
TACAAATAAAGCAATAGCATCACAAATTTCACAAATAAAGCATTTTTTTCACTGCATTCTAGTTGTGGTT
TGTCCAAACTCATCAATGTATCTTATCATGTCTGGCTCTAGCTATCCCGCCCCTAACTCCGCCCATCCCG
CCCCTAACTCCGCCCAGTTCCGCCCATTCTCCGCCCCATGGCTGACTAATTTTTTTTATTTATGCAGAGG
CCGAGGCCGCCTCGGCCTCTGAGCTATTCCAGAAGTAGTGAGGAGGCTTTTTTGGAGGCCTAGGGACGTA
CCCAATTCGCCCTATAGTGAGTCGTATTACGCGCGCTCACTGGCCGTCGTTTTACAACGTCGTGACTGGG
AAAACCCTGGCGTTACCCAACTTAATCGCCTTGCAGCACATCCCCCTTTCGCCAGCTGGCGTAATAGCGA
AGAGGCCCGCACCGATCGCCCTTCCCAACAGTTGCGCAGCCTGAATGGCGAATGGG
[124 nt withheld, positions 4607-4730]
C
[91 nt withheld, positions 4732-4822]
A
[49 nt withheld, positions 4824-4872]
CCTTTGACGTTGGAGTCCACGTTCTTT
[37 nt withheld, positions 4900-4936]
ACCCTATCTCGGTCTATTCTTTTGATTTATAAGGGATTTTGCCGATTTCGGCCTATTGGTTAAAAAATGA
GCTGATTTAACAAAAATTTAACGCGAATTTTAACAAAATATTAACGCTTACAATTTAGGTGGCACTTTTC
GGGGAAATGTGCGCGGAACCCCTATTTGTTTATTTTTCTAAATACATTCAAATATGTATCCGCTCATGAG
ACAATAACCCTGATAAATGCTTCAATAATATTGAAAAAGGAAGAGTATGAGTATTCAACATTTCCGTGTC
GCCCTTATTCCCTTTTTTGCGGCATTTTGCCTTCCTGTTTTTGCTCACCCAGAAACGCTGGTGAAAGTAA
AAGATGCTGAAGATCAGTTGGGTGCACGAGTGGGTTACATCGAACTGGATCTCAACAGCGGTAAGATCCT
TGAGAGTTTTCGCCCCGAAGAACGTTTTCCAATGATGAGCACTTTTAAAGTTCTGCTATGTGGCGCGGTA
TTATCCCGTATTGACGCCGGGCAAGAGCAACTCGGTCGCCGCATACACTATTCTCAGAATGACTTGGTTG
AGTACTCACCAGTCACAGAAAAGCATCTTACGGATGGCATGACAGTAAGAGAATTATGCAGTGCTGCCAT
AACCATGAGTGATAACACTGCGGCCAACTTACTTCTGACAACGATCGGAGGACCGAAGGAGCTAACCGCT
TTTTTGCACAACATGGGGGATCATGTAACTCGCCTTGATCGTTGGGAACCGGAGCTGAATGAAGCCATAC
CAAACGACGAGCGTGACACCACGATGCCTGTAGCAATGGCAACAACGTTGCGCAAACTATTAACTGGCGA
ACTACTTACTCTAGCTTCCCGGCAACAATTAATAGACTGGATGGAGGCGGATAAAGTTGCAGGACCACTT
CTGCGCTCGGCCCTTCCGGCTGGCTGGTTTATTGCTGATAAATCTGGAGCCGGTGAGCGTGGGTCTCGCG
GTATCATTGCAGCACTGGGGCCAGATGGTAAGCCCTCCCGTATCGTAGTTATCTACACGACGGGGAGTCA
GGCAACTATGGATGAACGAAATAGACAGATCGCTGAGATAGGTGCCTCACTGATTAAGCATTGGTAACTG
TCAGACCAAGTTTACTCATATATACTTTAGATTGATTTAAAACTTCATTTTTAATTTAAAAGGATCTAGG
TGAAGATCCTTTTTGATAATCTCATGACCAAAATCCCTTAACGTGAGTTTTCGTTCCACTGAGCGTCAGA
CCCCGTAGAAAAGATCAAAGGATCTTCTTGAGATCCTTTTTTTCTGCGCGTAATCTGCTGCTTGCAAACA
AAAAAACCACCGCTACCAGCGGTGGTTTGTTTGCCGGATCAAGAGCTACCAACTCTTTTTCCGAAGGTAA
CTGGCTTCAGCAGAGCGCAGATACCAAATACTGTTCTTCTAGTGTAGCCGTAGTTAGGCCACCACTTCAA
GAACTCTGTAGCACCGCCTACATACCTCGCTCTGCTAATCCTGTTACCAGTGGCTGCTGCCAGTGGCGAT
AAGTCGTGTCTTACCGGGTTGGACTCAAGACGATAGTTACCGGATAAGGCGCAGCGGTCGGGCTGAACGG
GGGGTTCGTGCACACAGCCCAGCTTGGAGCGAACGACCTACACCGAACTGAGATACCTACAGCGTGAGCT
ATGAGAAAGCGCCACGCTTCCCGAAGGGAGAAAGGCGGACAGGTATCCGGTAAGCGGCAGGGTCGGAACA
GGAGAGCGCACGAGGGAGCTTCCAGGGGGAAACGCCTGGTATCTTTATAGTCCTGTCGGGTTTCGCCACC
TCTGACTTGAGCGTCGATTTTTGTGATGCTCGTCAGGGGGGCGGAGCCTATGGAAAAACGCCAGCAACGC
GGCCTTTTTACGGTTCCTGGCCTTTTGCTGGCCTTTTGCTCACATGTTCTTTCCTGCGTTATCCCCTGAT
TCTGTGGATAACCGTATTACCGCCTTTGAGTGAGCTGATACCGCTCGCCGCAGCCGAACGACCGAGCGCA
GCGAGTCAGTGAGCGAGGAAGCGGAAGAGCGCCCAATACGCAAACCGCCTCTCCCCGCGCGTTGGCCGAT
TCATTAATGCAGCTGGCACGACAGGTTTCCCGACTGGAAAGCGGGCAGTGAGCGCAACGCAATTAATGTG
AGTTAGCTCACTCATTAGGCACCCCAGGCTTTACACTTTATGCTTCCGGCTCGTATGTTGTGTGGAATTG
TGAGCGGATAACAATTTCACACAGGAAACAGCTATGACCATGATTACGCCAAGCGCGCAATTAACCCTCA
CTAAAGGGAACAAAAGCTGGAGCTGCA
